Addgene plasmid #53581: BirA(R118G)-HA destination vector
Purpose: (Empty Backbone) To fuse your protein of interest to the N-terminus of BirA(R118G) and use in proximity-dependent biotin identification (BioID)
Depositing lab: Karl Kramer. Depositing organization: Technische Universitaet Muenchen (TUM).
Backbone
  Vector backbone: pcDNA3.1 MCS-BirA(R118G)-HA
  Backbone manufacturer: Kyle Roux, Addgene Plasmid 36047
  Modifications to backbone: pcDNA3.1 MCS-BirA(R118G)-HA was cut with HpaI and ligated to a blunt ended selection cassette (Gateway conversion kit, cassette B) containing AttR sites flanking the ccdB gene and the chloramphenicol resistance gene.
  Vector type: Mammalian Expression
  Promoter: CMV
  Selectable markers: Neomycin (select with G418)
  Tag / fusion protein: BirA(R118G) (C terminal on insert); HA tag (C terminal on insert)
Growth in bacteria
  Bacterial resistance: Chloramphenicol and Ampicillin, 25 & 100 μg/mL
  Growth temperature: 37°C
  Growth strain: ccdB Survival
  Copy number: High Copy
Gene/Insert
  Cloning method: Gateway Cloning
  Sequencing primers: 5′ CMV-F; 3′ BGH-rev
Terms and licenses: Academic/Nonprofit Terms; Industry Terms: Not Available to Industry
How to cite: BirA(R118G)-HA destination vector was a gift from Karl Kramer (Addgene plasmid # 53581 ; http://n2t.net/addgene:53581 ; RRID:Addgene_53581)
