[The description below was written by a language model from this plasmid's Addgene catalogue record and pLannotate feature annotations shown in this document.]
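Description:
BirA(R118G)-HA destination vector is an empty Gateway destination plasmid for mammalian expression, built on pcDNA3.1 MCS-BirA(R118G)-HA. It was made by opening that backbone with a blunt cutter and ligating in a Gateway conversion cassette, so that any gene of interest held in an entry clone can be transferred by LR recombination into a position upstream of the biotin ligase. The 8,093 nt sequence carries a high-copy ColE1/pUC-type origin, an f1 origin and an ampicillin resistance gene. The Gateway cassette adds chloramphenicol resistance, so the unrecombined vector is selected on both antibiotics. Because the cassette also encodes the gyrase poison CcdB, the empty vector has to be maintained in a ccdB-tolerant strain. After recombination the cassette is lost, and ccdB then serves as counter-selection against non-recombined plasmid in ordinary E. coli.

Expression is driven by the CMV immediate early enhancer and promoter, followed by a T7 promoter, then attR1, the CmR and ccdB genes, and attR2. Immediately downstream lies the coding sequence for BirA(R118G), the promiscuous mutant of the E. coli biotin protein ligase, and transcription ends at the bovine growth hormone polyadenylation signal. The catalogue entry lists an HA tag after BirA(R118G), although the feature table does not annotate it separately. The inserted protein therefore ends up fused at its C-terminus to BirA(R118G)-HA. A separate SV40 promoter–neo–SV40 poly(A) unit permits G418 selection of stable mammalian cell lines. The resulting fusions are intended for proximity-dependent biotin identification (BioID), in which the ligase biotinylates proteins near the bait so they can be captured and identified.
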