Features (pLannotate 1.2.2; 27 found; start..end, strand, type, name):
     26..405     +  enhancer       CMV enhancer: human cytomegalovirus immediate early enhancer
    406..609     +  promoter       CMV promoter: human cytomegalovirus (CMV) immediate early promoter
    605..638     +  LTR            5' LTR (truncated) (fragment): truncated 5' long terminal repeat (LTR) from HIV-1
    654..672     +  promoter       T7 promoter: promoter for bacteriophage T7 RNA polymerase
    710..834     +  protein_bind   attR1: mutant version of attR; recombination site for the Gateway® LR reaction LR Clonase™
    859..889     +  promoter       lac UV5 promoter: E. coli lac promoter with an "up" mutation
    913..942     +  promoter       cat promoter (fragment): promoter of the E. coli cat gene encoding chloramphenicol acetyltransferase
    943..1602    +  CDS            CmR: chloramphenicol acetyltransferase; cat; confers resistance to chloramphenicol
   1781..1939    +  CDS            ccdA (fragment): CCDA_ECO57 - Also known as H, letA. Experimental evidence at protein level: Swiss-Prot protein existence level 1. Antitoxin component of a type II toxin-antitoxin (TA) system which inhibits the post-segregational killing (PSK) of plasmid-free cells, also referred to as a plasmid addiction system. Binds to and blocks the activity of CcdB; will also remove bound CcdB protein from the CcdB-GyrA complex by forming a CcdA-CcdB complex, a process termed rejuvenation. Functions as a transcriptional corepressor for the ccdAB operon, repression also requires CcdB (By similarity). From Escherichia coli
   1944..2246    +  CDS            ccdB: CCDB_ECOLI - Also known as G, letB, letD. Experimental evidence at protein level: Swiss-Prot protein existence level 1. Toxic component of a type II toxin-antitoxin (TA) system, functioning in plasmid maintainence. Responsible for the post- segregational killing (PSK) of plasmid-free cells, also referred to as a plasmid addiction system. Half-life of over 2 hours. Cell killing by CcdB is accompanied by filamentation, defects in chromosome and plasmid segregation, defects in cell division, formation of anucleate cells, decreased DNA synthesis and plasmid loss. Interferes with the activity of DN
   2290..2414    -  protein_bind   attR2: mutant version of attR; recombination site for the Gateway® LR reaction LR Clonase™
   2455..3414    +  CDS            BirA(R118G): promiscuous R118G mutant of the E. coli biotin protein ligase (Cronan, 2005) also known as BirA* or BioID
   3481..3705    +  polyA_signal   bGH poly(A) signal: bovine growth hormone polyadenylation signal
   3709..3730    +  promoter       SV40 promoter (fragment): SV40 enhancer and early promoter
   3751..4179    +  rep_origin     f1 ori (sequence partly withheld): f1 bacteriophage origin of replication; arrow indicates direction of (+) strand synthesis
   4193..4522    +  promoter       SV40 promoter: SV40 enhancer and early promoter
   4589..5380    +  CDS            neo: KKA2_KLEPN - Also known as kan, nptII. Experimental evidence at protein level: Swiss-Prot protein existence level 1. Resistance to kanamycin, neomycin, paromomycin, ribostamycin, butirosin and gentamicin B. From Klebsiella pneumoniae.
   5404..5562    +  CDS            ble (fragment): BLE_KLEPN - Experimental evidence at protein level: Swiss-Prot protein existence level 1. Binding protein with a strong affinity to the bleomycin family of antibiotics. Binds to CL990; an antimitotic-antibiotic compound. From Klebsiella pneumoniae.
   5557..5678    +  polyA_signal   SV40 poly(A) signal: SV40 polyadenylation signal
   5751..5767    -  protein_bind   lac operator: The lac repressor binds to the lac operator to inhibit transcription in E. coli. This inhibition can be relieved by adding lactose or isopropyl-β-D-thiogalactopyranoside (IPTG). lac repressor encoded by lacI
   5775..5805    -  promoter       lac promoter: promoter for the E. coli lac operon
   5820..5841    -  protein_bind   CAP binding site: CAP binding activates transcription in the presence of cAMP. E. coli catabolite activator protein
   5854..5946    -  CDS            lacI (fragment): lac repressor; lacI; The lac repressor binds to the lac operator to inhibit transcription in E. coli. This inhibition can be relieved by adding lactose or isopropyl-β-D-thiogalactopyranoside (IPTG).
   6129..6717    -  rep_origin     ori: high-copy-number ColE1/pMB1/pBR322/pUC origin of replication
   6888..7748    -  CDS            AmpR: β-lactamase; bla; confers resistance to ampicillin, carbenicillin, and related antibiotics
   7749..7853    -  promoter       AmpR promoter: bla
   7912..7964    -  misc_feature   bom (fragment): basis of mobility region from pBR322
>Addgene plasmid #53581 | BirA(R118G)-HA destination vector | addgene full sequence | sequence record 242038 | Addgene NGS Result
GATGTACGGGCCAGATATACGCGTTGACATTGATTATTGACTAGTTATTAATAGTAATCAATTACGGGGT
CATTAGTTCATAGCCCATATATGGAGTTCCGCGTTACATAACTTACGGTAAATGGCCCGCCTGGCTGACC
GCCCAACGACCCCCGCCCATTGACGTCAATAATGACGTATGTTCCCATAGTAACGCCAATAGGGACTTTC
CATTGACGTCAATGGGTGGAGTATTTACGGTAAACTGCCCACTTGGCAGTACATCAAGTGTATCATATGC
CAAGTACGCCCCCTATTGACGTCAATGACGGTAAATGGCCCGCCTGGCATTATGCCCAGTACATGACCTT
ATGGGACTTTCCTACTTGGCAGTACATCTACGTATTAGTCATCGCTATTACCATGGTGATGCGGTTTTGG
CAGTACATCAATGGGCGTGGATAGCGGTTTGACTCACGGGGATTTCCAAGTCTCCACCCCATTGACGTCA
ATGGGAGTTTGTTTTGGCACCAAAATCAACGGGACTTTCCAAAATGTCGTAACAACTCCGCCCCATTGAC
GCAAATGGGCGGTAGGCGTGTACGGTGGGAGGTCTATATAAGCAGAGCTCTCTGGCTAACTAGAGAACCC
ACTGCTTACTGGCTTATCGAAATTAATACGACTCACTATAGGGAGACCCAAGCTGGCTAGCGCTTAAGGC
CTGTTATCAACAAGTTTGTACAAAAAAGCTGAACGAGAAACGTAAAATGATATAAATATCAATATATTAA
ATTAGATTTTGCATAAAAAACAGACTACATAATACTGTAAAACACAACATATCCAGTCACTATGGCGGCC
GCATTAGGCACCCCAGGCTTTACACTTTATGCTTCCGGCTCGTATAATGTGTGGATTTTGAGTTAGGATC
CGTCGAGATTTTCAGGAGCTAAGGAAGCTAAAATGGAGAAAAAAATCACTGGATATACCACCGTTGATAT
ATCCCAATGGCATCGTAAAGAACATTTTGAGGCATTTCAGTCAGTTGCTCAATGTACCTATAACCAGACC
GTTCAGCTGGATATTACGGCCTTTTTAAAGACCGTAAAGAAAAATAAGCACAAGTTTTATCCGGCCTTTA
TTCACATTCTTGCCCGCCTGATGAATGCTCATCCGGAATTCCGTATGGCAATGAAAGACGGTGAGCTGGT
GATATGGGATAGTGTTCACCCTTGTTACACCGTTTTCCATGAGCAAACTGAAACGTTTTCATCGCTCTGG
AGTGAATACCACGACGATTTCCGGCAGTTTCTACACATATATTCGCAAGATGTGGCGTGTTACGGTGAAA
ACCTGGCCTATTTCCCTAAAGGGTTTATTGAGAATATGTTTTTCGTCTCAGCCAATCCCTGGGTGAGTTT
CACCAGTTTTGATTTAAACGTGGCCAATATGGACAACTTCTTCGCCCCCGTTTTCACCATGGGCAAATAT
TATACGCAAGGCGACAAGGTGCTGATGCCGCTGGCGATTCAGGTTCATCATGCCGTTTGTGATGGCTTCC
ATGTCGGCAGAATGCTTAATGAATTACAACAGTACTGCGATGAGTGGCAGGGCGGGGCGTAAAGATCTGG
ATCCGGCTTACTAAAAGCCAGATAACAGTATGCGTATTTGCGCGCTGATTTTTGCGGTATAAGAATATAT
ACTGATATGTATACCCGAAGTATGTCAAAAAGAGGTATGCTATGAAGCAGCGTATTACAGTGACAGTTGA
CAGCGACAGCTATCAGTTGCTCAAGGCATATATGATGTCAATATCTCCGGTCTGGTAAGCACAACCATGC
AGAATGAAGCCCGTCGTCTGCGTGCCGAACGCTGGAAAGCGGAAAATCAGGAAGGGATGGCTGAGGTCGC
CCGGTTTATTGAAATGAACGGCTCTTTTGCTGACGAGAACAGGGGCTGGTGAAATGCAGTTTAAGGTTTA
CACCTATAAAAGAGAGAGCCGTTATCGTCTGTTTGTGGATGTACAGAGTGATATTATTGACACGCCCGGG
CGACGGATGGTGATCCCCCTGGCCAGTGCACGTCTGCTGTCAGATAAAGTCTCCCGTGAACTTTACCCGG
TGGTGCATATCGGGGATGAAAGCTGGCGCATGATGACCACCGATATGGCCAGTGTGCCGGTCTCCGTTAT
CGGGGAAGAAGTGGCTGATCTCAGCCACCGCGAAAATGACATCAAAAACGCCATTAACCTGATGTTCTGG
GGAATATAAATGTCAGGCTCCCTTATACACAGCCAGTCTGCAGGTCGACCATAGTGACTGGATATGTTGT
GTTTTACAGTATTATGTAGTCTGTTTTTTATGCAAAATCTAATTTAATATATTGATATTTATATCATTTT
ACGTTTCTCGTTCAGCTTTCTTGTACAAAGTGGTTGATAACCGGTCGTACGTCTCCGGATTCGAATTCGG
ATCCAAGGACAACACCGTGCCCCTGAAGCTGATCGCCCTGCTGGCCAACGGCGAGTTCCACTCTGGCGAG
CAGCTGGGAGAGACCCTGGGAATGAGCAGAGCCGCCATCAACAAGCACATCCAGACACTGAGAGACTGGG
GAGTGGACGTGTTCACCGTGCCTGGCAAGGGCTACAGCCTGCCTGAGCCTATCCAGCTGCTGAACGCCAA
GCAGATCCTGGGACAGCTGGATGGCGGAAGCGTGGCCGTGCTGCCTGTGATCGACTCCACCAATCAGTAC
CTGCTGGACAGAATCGGAGAGCTGAAGTCCGGCGACGCCTGCATCGCCGAGTACCAGCAGGCTGGCAGAG
GAGGCAGAGGACGGAAGTGGTTCAGCCCATTCGGAGCCAACCTGTACCTGTCCATGTTCTGGAGACTGGA
GCAGGGACCTGCTGCTGCCATCGGACTGAGTCTGGTGATCGGAATCGTGATGGCCGAGGTGCTGAGAAAG
CTGGGAGCCGACAAGGTGAGAGTGAAGTGGCCTAATGACCTGTACCTCCAGGACCGCAAGCTGGCTGGCA
TCCTGGTGGAGCTGACAGGCAAGACAGGCGATGCCGCTCAGATCGTGATCGGAGCCGGAATCAACATGGC
CATGAGAAGAGTGGAGGAGAGCGTGGTGAACCAGGGCTGGATCACCCTGCAGGAGGCTGGCATCAACCTG
GACCGGAACACCCTGGCCGCCATGCTGATCAGAGAGCTGAGAGCCGCTCTGGAGCTGTTCGAGCAGGAGG
GACTGGCTCCTTACCTGAGCAGATGGGAGAAGCTGGACAACTTCATCAACAGACCTGTGAAGCTGATCAT
CGGCGACAAGGAAATCTTCGGCATCTCCAGAGGAATCGACAAGCAGGGAGCTCTGCTGCTGGAGCAGGAC
GGAATCATCAAGCCCTGGATGGGCGGAGAAATCTCCCTGAGAAGCGCAGAGAAGGCTTACCCTTACGATG
TACCGGATTACGCATAGGCGGCCTAAGTTTAAACCGCTGATCAGCCTCGACTGTGCCTTCTAGTTGCCAG
CCATCTGTTGTTTGCCCCTCCCCCGTGCCTTCCTTGACCCTGGAAGGTGCCACTCCCACTGTCCTTTCCT
AATAAAATGAGGAAATTGCATCGCATTGTCTGAGTAGGTGTCATTCTATTCTGGGGGGTGGGGTGGGGCA
GGACAGCAAGGGGGAGGATTGGGAAGACAATAGCAGGCATGCTGGGGATGCGGTGGGCTCTATGGCTTCT
GAGGCGGAAAGAACCAGCTGGGGCTCTAGGGGGTATCCCC
[124 nt withheld, positions 3751-3874]
C
[91 nt withheld, positions 3876-3966]
A
[49 nt withheld, positions 3968-4016]
CCTTTGACGTTGGAGTCCACGTTCTTT
[37 nt withheld, positions 4044-4080]
ACCCTATCTCGGTCTATTCTTTTGATTTATAAGGGATTTTGCCGATTTCGGCCTATTGGTTAAAAAATGA
GCTGATTTAACAAAAATTTAACGCGAATTAATTCTGTGGAATGTGTGTCAGTTAGGGTGTGGAAAGTCCC
CAGGCTCCCCAGCAGGCAGAAGTATGCAAAGCATGCATCTCAATTAGTCAGCAACCAGGTGTGGAAAGTC
CCCAGGCTCCCCAGCAGGCAGAAGTATGCAAAGCATGCATCTCAATTAGTCAGCAACCATAGTCCCGCCC
CTAACTCCGCCCATCCCGCCCCTAACTCCGCCCAGTTCCGCCCATTCTCCGCCCCATGGCTGACTAATTT
TTTTTATTTATGCAGAGGCCGAGGCCGCCTCTGCCTCTGAGCTATTCCAGAAGTAGTGAGGAGGCTTTTT
TGGAGGCCTAGGCTTTTGCAAAAAGCTCCCGGGAGCTTGTATATCCATTTTCGGATCTGATCAAGAGACA
GGATGAGGATCGTTTCGCATGATTGAACAAGATGGATTGCACGCAGGTTCTCCGGCCGCTTGGGTGGAGA
GGCTATTCGGCTATGACTGGGCACAACAGACAATCGGCTGCTCTGATGCCGCCGTGTTCCGGCTGTCAGC
GCAGGGGCGCCCGGTTCTTTTTGTCAAGACCGACCTGTCCGGTGCCCTGAATGAACTGCAGGACGAGGCA
GCGCGGCTATCGTGGCTGGCCACGACGGGCGTTCCTTGCGCAGCTGTGCTCGACGTTGTCACTGAAGCGG
GAAGGGACTGGCTGCTATTGGGCGAAGTGCCGGGGCAGGATCTCCTGTCATCTCACCTTGCTCCTGCCGA
GAAAGTATCCATCATGGCTGATGCAATGCGGCGGCTGCATACGCTTGATCCGGCTACCTGCCCATTCGAC
CACCAAGCGAAACATCGCATCGAGCGAGCACGTACTCGGATGGAAGCCGGTCTTGTCGATCAGGATGATC
TGGACGAAGAGCATCAGGGGCTCGCGCCAGCCGAACTGTTCGCCAGGCTCAAGGCGCGCATGCCCGACGG
CGAGGATCTCGTCGTGACCCATGGCGATGCCTGCTTGCCGAATATCATGGTGGAAAATGGCCGCTTTTCT
GGATTCATCGACTGTGGCCGGCTGGGTGTGGCGGACCGCTATCAGGACATAGCGTTGGCTACCCGTGATA
TTGCTGAAGAGCTTGGCGGCGAATGGGCTGACCGCTTCCTCGTGCTTTACGGTATCGCCGCTCCCGATTC
GCAGCGCATCGCCTTCTATCGCCTTCTTGACGAGTTCTTCTGAGCGGGACTCTGGGGTTCGAAATGACCG
ACCAAGCGACGCCCAACCTGCCATCACGAGATTTCGATTCCACCGCCGCCTTCTATGAAAGGTTGGGCTT
CGGAATCGTTTTCCGGGACGCCGGCTGGATGATCCTCCAGCGCGGGGATCTCATGCTGGAGTTCTTCGCC
CACCCCAACTTGTTTATTGCAGCTTATAATGGTTACAAATAAAGCAATAGCATCACAAATTTCACAAATA
AAGCATTTTTTTCACTGCATTCTAGTTGTGGTTTGTCCAAACTCATCAATGTATCTTATCATGTCTGTAT
ACCGTCGACCTCTAGCTAGAGCTTGGCGTAATCATGGTCATAGCTGTTTCCTGTGTGAAATTGTTATCCG
CTCACAATTCCACACAACATACGAGCCGGAAGCATAAAGTGTAAAGCCTGGGGTGCCTAATGAGTGAGCT
AACTCACATTAATTGCGTTGCGCTCACTGCCCGCTTTCCAGTCGGGAAACCTGTCGTGCCAGCTGCATTA
ATGAATCGGCCAACGCGCGGGGAGAGGCGGTTTGCGTATTGGGCGCTCTTCCGCTTCCTCGCTCACTGAC
TCGCTGCGCTCGGTCGTTCGGCTGCGGCGAGCGGTATCAGCTCACTCAAAGGCGGTAATACGGTTATCCA
CAGAATCAGGGGATAACGCAGGAAAGAACATGTGAGCAAAAGGCCAGCAAAAGGCCAGGAACCGTAAAAA
GGCCGCGTTGCTGGCGTTTTTCCATAGGCTCCGCCCCCCTGACGAGCATCACAAAAATCGACGCTCAAGT
CAGAGGTGGCGAAACCCGACAGGACTATAAAGATACCAGGCGTTTCCCCCTGGAAGCTCCCTCGTGCGCT
CTCCTGTTCCGACCCTGCCGCTTACCGGATACCTGTCCGCCTTTCTCCCTTCGGGAAGCGTGGCGCTTTC
TCATAGCTCACGCTGTAGGTATCTCAGTTCGGTGTAGGTCGTTCGCTCCAAGCTGGGCTGTGTGCACGAA
CCCCCCGTTCAGCCCGACCGCTGCGCCTTATCCGGTAACTATCGTCTTGAGTCCAACCCGGTAAGACACG
ACTTATCGCCACTGGCAGCAGCCACTGGTAACAGGATTAGCAGAGCGAGGTATGTAGGCGGTGCTACAGA
GTTCTTGAAGTGGTGGCCTAACTACGGCTACACTAGAAGAACAGTATTTGGTATCTGCGCTCTGCTGAAG
CCAGTTACCTTCGGAAAAAGAGTTGGTAGCTCTTGATCCGGCAAACAAACCACCGCTGGTAGCGGTGGTT
TTTTTGTTTGCAAGCAGCAGATTACGCGCAGAAAAAAAGGATCTCAAGAAGATCCTTTGATCTTTTCTAC
GGGGTCTGACGCTCAGTGGAACGAAAACTCACGTTAAGGGATTTTGGTCATGAGATTATCAAAAAGGATC
TTCACCTAGATCCTTTTAAATTAAAAATGAAGTTTTAAATCAATCTAAAGTATATATGAGTAAACTTGGT
CTGACAGTTACCAATGCTTAATCAGTGAGGCACCTATCTCAGCGATCTGTCTATTTCGTTCATCCATAGT
TGCCTGACTCCCCGTCGTGTAGATAACTACGATACGGGAGGGCTTACCATCTGGCCCCAGTGCTGCAATG
ATACCGCGAGACCCACGCTCACCGGCTCCAGATTTATCAGCAATAAACCAGCCAGCCGGAAGGGCCGAGC
GCAGAAGTGGTCCTGCAACTTTATCCGCCTCCATCCAGTCTATTAATTGTTGCCGGGAAGCTAGAGTAAG
TAGTTCGCCAGTTAATAGTTTGCGCAACGTTGTTGCCATTGCTACAGGCATCGTGGTGTCACGCTCGTCG
TTTGGTATGGCTTCATTCAGCTCCGGTTCCCAACGATCAAGGCGAGTTACATGATCCCCCATGTTGTGCA
AAAAAGCGGTTAGCTCCTTCGGTCCTCCGATCGTTGTCAGAAGTAAGTTGGCCGCAGTGTTATCACTCAT
GGTTATGGCAGCACTGCATAATTCTCTTACTGTCATGCCATCCGTAAGATGCTTTTCTGTGACTGGTGAG
TACTCAACCAAGTCATTCTGAGAATAGTGTATGCGGCGACCGAGTTGCTCTTGCCCGGCGTCAATACGGG
ATAATACCGCGCCACATAGCAGAACTTTAAAAGTGCTCATCATTGGAAAACGTTCTTCGGGGCGAAAACT
CTCAAGGATCTTACCGCTGTTGAGATCCAGTTCGATGTAACCCACTCGTGCACCCAACTGATCTTCAGCA
TCTTTTACTTTCACCAGCGTTTCTGGGTGAGCAAAAACAGGAAGGCAAAATGCCGCAAAAAAGGGAATAA
GGGCGACACGGAAATGTTGAATACTCATACTCTTCCTTTTTCAATATTATTGAAGCATTTATCAGGGTTA
TTGTCTCATGAGCGGATACATATTTGAATGTATTTAGAAAAATAAACAAATAGGGGTTCCGCGCACATTT
CCCCGAAAAGTGCCACCTGACGTCGACGGATCGGGAGATCTCCCGATCCCCTATGGTGCACTCTCAGTAC
AATCTGCTCTGATGCCGCATAGTTAAGCCAGTATCTGCTCCCTGCTTGTGTGTTGGAGGTCGCTGAGTAG
TGCGCGAGCAAAATTTAAGCTACAACAAGGCAAGGCTTGACCGACAATTGCATGAAGAATCTGCTTAGGG
TTAGGCGTTTTGCGCTGCTTCGC
