>Addgene plasmid #53581 | BirA(R118G)-HA destination vector | addgene partial sequence | sequence record 89592 | CAT-R 5'-GCAACTGACTGAAATGCCTC-3'
ATGCCATTGGGATATATCAACGGTGGTATATCCAGTGATTTTTTTCTCCATTTTAGCTTCCTTAGCTCCT
GAAAATCTCGACGGATCCTAACTCAAAATCCACACATTATACGAGCCGGAAGCATAAAGTGTAAAGCCTG
GGGTGCCTAATGCGGCCGCCATAGTGACTGGATATGTTGTGTTTTACAGTATTATGTAGTCTGTTTTTTA
TGCAAAATCTAATTTAATATATTGATATTTATATCATTTTACGTTTCTCGTTCAGCTTTTTTGTACAAAC
TTGTTGATAACAGGCCTTAAGCGCTAGCCAGCTTGGGTCTCCCTATAGTGAGTCGTATTAATTTCGATAA
GCCAGTAAGCAGTGGGTTCTCTAGTTAGCCAGAGAGCTCTGCTTATATAGACCTCCCACCGTACACGCCT
ACCGCCCATTTGCGTCAATGGGGCGGAGTTGTTACGACATTTTGGAAAGTCCCGTTGATTTTGGTGCCAA
AACAAACTCCCATTGACGTCAATGGGGTGGAGACTTGGAAATCCCCGTGAGTCAAACCGCTATCCACGCC
CATTGATGTACTGCCAAAACCGCATCACCATGGTAATAGCGATGACTAATACGTAGATGTACTGCCAAGT
AGGAAAGTCCCATAAGGTCATGTACTGGGCATAATGCCAGGCGGGCCATTTACCGTCATTGACGTCAATA
GGGGGCGTACTTGGCATATGATACACTTGATGTACTGCCAAGTGGGCAGTTTACCGTAAATACTCCACCC
CATTGACGTCAATGGAAAGTCCCTATTGGCGTTACTATGGGAACATACGTCATTATTGACGTCAATGGGC
GGGGGTCGTTGGGCGGTCAGCCAGGCGGGCCATTTACCGTAAGTTATGTAACGCGGAACTCCATATATGG
GCTATGAACTAATGACCCCGTAATTGATTACTATTAATAACTAGTCAATAATCAATGTCAACGCGTATAT
CTGGCCCGTACATCGCGAAGCAGCGCAAAACGCCTAACCCTAAGCAGATTCT
