>Addgene plasmid #53581 | BirA(R118G)-HA destination vector | addgene partial sequence | sequence record 89593 | ccdB-Fwd 5'-GCATGATGACCACCGATATG-3'
TCTCCGTTATCGGGGAAGAAGTGGCTGATCTCAGCCACCGCGAAAATGACATCAAAAACGCCATTAACCT
GATGTTCTGGGGAATATAAATGTCAGGCTCCCTTATACACAGCCAGATCTGCAGGTCGACCATAGTGACT
GGATATGTTGTGTTTTACAGTATTATGTAGTCTGTTTTTTATGCAAAATCTAATTTAATATATTGATATT
TATATCATTTTACGTTTCTCGTTCAGCTTTCTTGTACAAAGTGGTTGATAACCGGTCGTACGTCTCCGGA
TTCGAATTCGGATCCAAGGACAACACCGTGCCCCTGAAGCTGATCGCCCTGCTGGCCAACGGCGAGTTCC
ACTCTGGCGAGCAGCTGGGAGAGACCCTGGGAATGAGCAGAGCCGCCATCAACAAGCACATCCAGACACT
GAGAGACTGGGGAGTGGACGTGTTCACCGTGCCTGGCAAGGGCTACAGCCTGCCTGAGCCTATCCAGCTG
CTGAACGCCAAGCAGATCCTGGGACAGCTGGATGGCGGAAGCGTGGCCGTGCTGCCTGTGATCGACTCCA
CCAATCAGTACCTGCTGGACAGAATCGGAGAGCTGAAGTCCGGCGACGCCTGCATCGCCGAGTACCAGCA
GGCTGGCAGAGGAGGCAGAGGACGGAAGTGGTTCAGCCCATTCGGAGCCAACCTGTACCTGTCCATGTTC
TGGAGACTGGAGCAGGGACCTGCTGCTGCCATCGGACTGAGTCTGGTGATCGGAATCGTGATGGCCGAGG
TGCTGAGAAAGCTGGGAGCCGACAAGGTGAGAGTGAAGTGGCCTAATGACCTGTACCTCCAGGACCGCAA
GCTGGCTGGCATCCTGGTGGAGCTGACAGGCAAGACAGGCGATGCCGCTCAGATCGTGATCGGAGCCGGA
ATCAACATGGCCATGA
