>Addgene plasmid #53581 | BirA(R118G)-HA destination vector | addgene partial sequence | sequence record 89608 | F1ori-R 5'-AGGGAAGAAAGCGAAAGGAG-3'
[72 nt withheld, positions 1-72]
GGGGATACCCCCTAGAGCCCCAGCTGGTTCTTTCCGCCTCAGAAGCCATAGAGCCCACCGCATCCCCAGC
ATGCCTGCTATTGTCTTCCCAATCCTCCCCCTTGCTGTCCTGCCCCACCCCACCCCCCAGAATAGAATGA
CACCTACTCAGACAATGCGATGCAATTTCCTCATTTTATTAGGAAAGGACAGTGGGAGTGGCACCTTCCA
GGGTCAAGGAAGGCACGGGGGAGGGGCAAACAACAGATGGCTGGCAACTAGAAGGCACAGTCGAGGCTGA
TCAGCGGTTTAAACTTAGGCCGCCTATGCGTAATCCGGTACATCGTAAGGGTAAGCCTTCTCTGCGCTTC
TCAGGGAGATTTCTCCGCCCATCCAGGGCTTGATGATTCCGTCCTGCTCCAGCAGCAGAGCTCCCTGCTT
GTCGATTCCTCTGGAGATGCCGAAGATTTCCTTGTCGCCGATGATCAGCTTCACAGGTCTGTTGATGAAG
TTGTCCAGCTTCTCCCATCTGCTCAGGTAAGGAGCCAGTCCCTCCTGCTCGAACAGCTCCAGAGCGGCTC
TCAGCTCTCTGATCAGCATGGCGGCCAGGGTGTTCCGGTCCAGGTTGATGCCAGCCTCCTGCAGGGTGAT
CCAGCCCTGGTTCACCACGCTCTCCTCCACTCTTCTCATGGCCATGTTGATTCCGGCTCCGATCACGATC
TGAGCGGCATCGCCTGTCTTGCCTGTCAGCTCCACCAGGATGCCAGCCAGCTTGCGGTCCTGGAGGTACA
GGTCATTAGGCCACTTCACTCTCACCTTGTCGGCTCCCAGCTTTCTCAGCACCTCGGCCATCACGATTCC
GATCACCAGA
